>Addgene plasmid #49063 | pcDNA3.1 Flag YFP hNKCC1 HA-ECL2 (NT931) | depositor full sequence | sequence record 72185 | NT931
GCTAGCCCGGGCACGGCCGCCACCATGGGAGACTACAAAGACCATGACGGTGATTATAAAGATCACGACA
TCGACTACAAGGATGACGATGACAAGGGTGACCCTACCGTCAGCAAGGGCGAGGAGCTGTTCACCGGGGT
GGTGCCCATCCTGGTCGAGCTGGACGGCGACGTAAACGGCCACAAGTTCAGCGTGTCCGGCGAGGGCGAG
GGCGATGCCACCTACGGCAAGCTGACCCTGAAGTTCATCTGCACCACCGGCAAGCTGCCCGTGCCCTGGC
CCACCCTCGTGACCACCTTCGGCTACGGCCTGATGTGCTTCGCCCGCTACCCCGACCACATGAAGCAGCA
CGACTTCTTCAAGTCCGCCATGCCCGAAGGCTACGTCCAGGAGCGCACCATCTTCTTCAAGGACGACGGC
AACTACAAGACCCGCGCCGAGGTGAAGTTCGAGGGCGACACCCTGGTGAACCGCATCGAGCTGAAGGGCA
TCGACTTCAAGGAGGACGGCAACATCCTAGGGCACAAGCTGGAGTACAACTACAACAGCCACAACGTTTA
TATCATGGCCGACAAGCAGAAGAACGGCATCAAGGTGAACTTCAAGATCCGCCACAACATCGAGGACGGC
AGCGTGCAGCTCGCCGACCACTACCAGCAGAACACCCCCATCGGCGACGGCCCCGTGCTGCTGCCCGACA
ACCACTACCTGAGCTACCAGTCCAAACTGAGCAAAGACCCCAACGAGAAGCGCGATCACATGGTCCTGCT
GGAGTTCGTGACCGCCGCCGGGATCACTCTCGGCATGGACGAGCTCTACAAGGGTGACCTGGAGCCGAGG
CCCACGGCTCCTAGCTCCGGCGCGCCAGGCCTCGCCGGAGTCGGCGAAACGCCGAGCGCCGCTGCGCTGG
CCGCAGCCAGGGTGGAACTGCCCGGAACCGCTGTGCCCTCGGTGCCGGAGGATGCTGCGCCCGCGAGCCG
GGACGGGGGCGGGGTCCGCGATGAGGGACCAGCCGCCGCCGGTGACGGCCTGGGCAGACCCTTGGGGCCT
ACCCCGAGCCAGAGCCGTTTCCAGGTGGACCTCGTTTCCGAGAACGCAGGGCGGGCTGCTGCTGCGGCGG
CGGCGGCTGCTGCGGCCGCCGCCGCTGCTGGTGCCGGGGCGGGGGCCAAGCAGACTCCTGCCGACGGGGA
AGCCAGCGGCGAGAGCGAGCCAGCTAAAGGCAGCGAGGAAGCCAAAGGCCGCTTCCGCGTTAACTTCGTA
GATCCTGCTGCCAGCTCGTCCGCAGAAGATAGCCTGTCAGATGCCGCCGGGGTCGGAGTCGATGGACCCA
ACGTGAGCTTCCAGAACGGCGGGGACACGGTACTGAGCGAGGGCAGCAGCCTCCATTCCGGTGGCGGCGG
CGGCTCCGGCCACCACCAGCACTACTATTATGATACCCACACCAACACCTACTATCTGCGCACCTTCGGC
CACAACACAATGGACGCGGTACCCAGGATCGACCACTACCGGCACACAGCCGCGCAGCTCGGCGAGAAGC
TGCTCCGGCCTAGCCTGGCCGAGCTGCATGACGAGCTGGAAAAGGAACCTTTTGAGGATGGCTTTGCAAA
TGGGGAAGAAAGCACTCCAACACGTGATGCTGTGGTCACGTACACGGCCGAAAGTAAAGGAGTCGTGAAG
TTTGGCTGGATCAAGGGTGTACTAGTACGTTGTATGTTAAACATTTGGGGTGTGATGCTTTTCATTCGTC
TCTCATGGATTGTGGGACAAGCTGGAATTGGTCTATCAGTCCTTGTAATAATGATGGCTACTGTTGTGAC
AACTATCACAGGATTGTCCACTAGCGCCATCGCAACTAATGGATTTGTAAGGGGAGGCGGCGCATATTAT
TTAATATCTAGAAGTCTAGGGCCTGAATTTGGTGGTGCCATTGGTCTAATCTTCGCCTTTGCCAACGCTG
TTGCTGTTGCTATGTATGTGGTTGGATTTGCAGAAACCGTGGTGGAGTTGCTGAAAGAATACCCTTACGA
TGTCCCTGACTACGCCGGCTACCCATACGACGTGCCAGACTACGCTCATTCCATTCTTATGATAGATGAA
ATCAATGACATCCGGATTATTGGAGCCATTACAGTCGTGATTCTTTTAGGTATCTCAGTAGCCGGTATGG
AGTGGGAAGCAAAAGCTCAGATTGTTCTTTTGGTGATCCTACTTCTTGCTATTGGTGATTTCGTCATAGG
AACATTTATCCCACTCGAGAGCAAGAAGCCAAAAGGGTTTTTTGGCTATAAATCTGAAATCTTTAATGAG
AACTTTGGCCCCGATTTTCGAGAAGAAGAAACTTTCTTTTCTGTATTTGCCATCTTTTTTCCTGCTGCAA
CTGGAATTCTGGCTGGCGCAAATATCTCAGGTGATCTTGCAGATCCTCAGTCAGCCATACCCAAAGGAAC
ACTCCTAGCCATTTTAATTACTACATTGGTTTATGTAGGAATTGCCGTGTCTGTAGGTTCTTGTGTCGTA
CGCGATGCCACTGGTAATGTTAATGACACTATCGTAACAGAGCTAACAAACTGTACTAGCGCAGCCTGCA
AATTAAACTTTGATTTTTCATCTTGTGAATCCAGTCCTTGTAGCTACGGCCTAATGAACAACTTTCAGGT
AATGAGTATGGTGTCAGGATTTACACCACTAATTTCCGCGGGCATATTCTCTGCCACTCTTTCTAGCGCA
TTAGCATCCCTAGTGAGTGCTCCCAAGATATTTCAGGCCCTATGTAAAGACAACATCTACCCCGCTTTCC
AGATGTTTGCTAAAGGTTATGGGAAAAATAATGAGCCATTACGTGGCTACATCTTAACATTCTTAATTGC
ACTTGGATTCATCTTAATTGCCGAACTGAATGTTATTGCACCAATTATCTCAAACTTCTTCCTTGCCAGC
TATGCCCTCATCAATTTTTCAGTATTCCATGCTTCACTGGCAAAAAGCCCAGGATGGCGACCGGCATTTA
AATACTACAATATGTGGATCTCACTTCTTGGAGCAATTCTTTGTTGCATAGTAATGTTCGTCATTAACTG
GTGGGCTGCTTTGCTAACCTACGTGATAGTCCTTGGGCTGTATATTTATGTTACCTACAAAAAACCCGAT
GTGAATTGGGGATCCTCTACACAAGCCCTGACTTACCTCAATGCCCTGCAACATAGTATTAGGCTTTCTG
GCGTGGAGGACCATGTGAAAAACTTTAGGCCACAGTGTCTTGTTATGACAGGAGCGCCAAACTCACGGCC
GGCCTTACTTCATCTTGTTCACGATTTCACAAAAAATGTTGGTTTGATGATCTGTGGACACGTACACATG
GGACCACGCAGACAAGCCATGAAAGAAATGTCCATCGACCAAGCCAAATATCAGCGCTGGCTTATTAAGA
ACAAAATGAAGGCTTTTTATGCACCAGTACATGCAGATGACCTCAGAGAAGGGGCCCAATACTTGATGCA
GGCTGCTGGCCTGGGCCGTATGAAGCCAAACACACTAGTCCTTGGATTTAAGAAAGATTGGTTGCAAGCA
GATATGAGGGATGTGGATATGTACATAAACTTATTTCACGATGCTTTTGACATACAATATGGCGTAGTGG
TTATTCGCCTAAAAGAAGGTCTGGATATTAGTCACCTGCAGGGACAAGAAGAATTATTGTCATCACAAGA
GAAATCTCCTGGCACCAAGGATGTCGTAGTAAGTGTGGAATATAGTAAAAAGTCCGATTTAGATACTTCG
AAACCCCTCAGTGAAAAACCAATTACCCATAAAGTCGAGGAAGAAGATGGCAAGACTGCAACTCAACCAC
TGTTGAAAAAAGAATCCAAAGGCCCTATTGTGCCTTTGAATGTAGCTGACCAAAAGCTTCTTGAAGCTAG
TACACAGTTTCAGAAAAAACAAGGAAAGAATACTATTGATGTCTGGTGGCTTTTTGATGACGGAGGTCTG
ACCTTATTGATACCTTACCTTCTGACGACCAAGAAAAAATGGAAAGACTGTAAGATCAGAGTATTCATTG
GTGGAAAGATAAACAGAATAGACCATGACCGGAGAGCGATGGCTACTTTACTGAGCAAGTTCAGAATCGA
TTTTTCTGACATCATGGTTCTAGGAGACATCAATACCAAACCAAAGAAAGAAAACATTATAGCTTTCGAG
GAAATCATTGAGCCATACAGACTTCACGAAGATGATAAAGAGCAAGATATCGCAGATAAAATGAAAGAAG
ATGAACCCTGGCGAATAACAGATAATGAATTGGAGCTGTATAAGACCAAGACATACCGGCAGATCAGGTT
AAATGAGTTATTAAAGGAACATTCAAGCACAGCTAACATTATTGTGATGAGTTTACCGGTCGCACGAAAG
GGTGCCGTTTCTAGTGCTCTCTACATGGCATGGTTAGAAGCACTATCTAAGGATCTACCACCAATCCTAC
TAGTTCGTGGGAATCATCAGAGTGTCCTTACCTTCTATTCATAATTAATTAAGTTTAAACCCGCTGATCA
GCCTCGACTGTGCCTTCTAGTTGCCAGCCATCTGTTGTTTGCCCCTCCCCCGTGCCTTCCTTGACCCTGG
AAGGTGCCACTCCCACTGTCCTTTCCTAATAAAATGAGGAAATTGCATCGCATTGTCTGAGTAGGTGTCA
TTCTATTCTGGGGGGTGGGGTGGGGCAGGACAGCAAGGGGGAGGATTGGGAAGACAATAGCAGGCATGCT
GGGGATGCGGTGGGCTCTATGGCTTCTGAGGCGGAAAGAACCAGCTGGGGCTCTAGGGGGTATCCCC
[124 nt withheld, positions 4828-4951]
C
[91 nt withheld, positions 4953-5043]
A
[49 nt withheld, positions 5045-5093]
CCTTTGACGTTGGAGTCCACGTTCTTT
[37 nt withheld, positions 5121-5157]
ACCCTATCTCGGTCTATTCTTTTGATTTATAAGGGATTTTGCCGATTTCGGCCTATTGGTTAAAAAATGA
GCTGATTTAACAAAAATTTAACGCGAATTAATTCTGTGGAATGTGTGTCAGTTAGGGTGTGGAAAGTCCC
CAGGCTCCCCAGCAGGCAGAAGTATGCAAAGCATGCATCTCAATTAGTCAGCAACCAGGTGTGGAAAGTC
CCCAGGCTCCCCAGCAGGCAGAAGTATGCAAAGCATGCATCTCAATTAGTCAGCAACCATAGTCCCGCCC
CTAACTCCGCCCATCCCGCCCCTAACTCCGCCCAGTTCCGCCCATTCTCCGCCCCATGGCTGACTAATTT
TTTTTATTTATGCAGAGGCCGAGGCCGCCTCTGCCTCTGAGCTATTCCAGAAGTAGTGAGGAGGCTTTTT
TGGAGGCCTAGGCTTTTGCAAAAAGCTCCCGGGAGCTTGTATATCCATTTTCGGATCTGATCAAGAGACA
GGATGAGGATCGTTTCGCATGATTGAACAAGATGGATTGCACGCAGGTTCTCCGGCCGCTTGGGTGGAGA
GGCTATTCGGCTATGACTGGGCACAACAGACAATCGGCTGCTCTGATGCCGCCGTGTTCCGGCTGTCAGC
GCAGGGGCGCCCGGTTCTTTTTGTCAAGACCGACCTGTCCGGTGCCCTGAATGAACTGCAGGACGAGGCA
GCGCGGCTATCGTGGCTGGCCACGACGGGCGTTCCTTGCGCAGCTGTGCTCGACGTTGTCACTGAAGCGG
GAAGGGACTGGCTGCTATTGGGCGAAGTGCCGGGGCAGGATCTCCTGTCATCTCACCTTGCTCCTGCCGA
GAAAGTATCCATCATGGCTGATGCAATGCGGCGGCTGCATACGCTTGATCCGGCTACCTGCCCATTCGAC
CACCAAGCGAAACATCGCATCGAGCGAGCACGTACTCGGATGGAAGCCGGTCTTGTCGATCAGGATGATC
TGGACGAAGAGCATCAGGGGCTCGCGCCAGCCGAACTGTTCGCCAGGCTCAAGGCGCGCATGCCCGACGG
CGAGGATCTCGTCGTGACCCATGGCGATGCCTGCTTGCCGAATATCATGGTGGAAAATGGCCGCTTTTCT
GGATTCATCGACTGTGGCCGGCTGGGTGTGGCGGACCGCTATCAGGACATAGCGTTGGCTACCCGTGATA
TTGCTGAAGAGCTTGGCGGCGAATGGGCTGACCGCTTCCTCGTGCTTTACGGTATCGCCGCTCCCGATTC
GCAGCGCATCGCCTTCTATCGCCTTCTTGACGAGTTCTTCTGAGCGGGACTCTGGGGTTCGAAATGACCG
ACCAAGCGACGCCCAACCTGCCATCACGAGATTTCGATTCCACCGCCGCCTTCTATGAAAGGTTGGGCTT
CGGAATCGTTTTCCGGGACGCCGGCTGGATGATCCTCCAGCGCGGGGATCTCATGCTGGAGTTCTTCGCC
CACCCCAACTTGTTTATTGCAGCTTATAATGGTTACAAATAAAGCAATAGCATCACAAATTTCACAAATA
AAGCATTTTTTTCACTGCATTCTAGTTGTGGTTTGTCCAAACTCATCAATGTATCTTATCATGTCTGTAT
ACCGTCGACCTCTAGCTAGAGCTTGGCGTAATCATGGTCATAGCTGTTTCCTGTGTGAAATTGTTATCCG
CTCACAATTCCACACAACATACGAGCCGGAAGCATAAAGTGTAAAGCCTGGGGTGCCTAATGAGTGAGCT
AACTCACATTAATTGCGTTGCGCTCACTGCCCGCTTTCCAGTCGGGAAACCTGTCGTGCCAGCTGCATTA
ATGAATCGGCCAACGCGCGGGGAGAGGCGGTTTGCGTATTGGGCGCTCTTCCGCTTCCTCGCTCACTGAC
TCGCTGCGCTCGGTCGTTCGGCTGCGGCGAGCGGTATCAGCTCACTCAAAGGCGGTAATACGGTTATCCA
CAGAATCAGGGGATAACGCAGGAAAGAACATGTGAGCAAAAGGCCAGCAAAAGGCCAGGAACCGTAAAAA
GGCCGCGTTGCTGGCGTTTTTCCATAGGCTCCGCCCCCCTGACGAGCATCACAAAAATCGACGCTCAAGT
CAGAGGTGGCGAAACCCGACAGGACTATAAAGATACCAGGCGTTTCCCCCTGGAAGCTCCCTCGTGCGCT
CTCCTGTTCCGACCCTGCCGCTTACCGGATACCTGTCCGCCTTTCTCCCTTCGGGAAGCGTGGCGCTTTC
TCATAGCTCACGCTGTAGGTATCTCAGTTCGGTGTAGGTCGTTCGCTCCAAGCTGGGCTGTGTGCACGAA
CCCCCCGTTCAGCCCGACCGCTGCGCCTTATCCGGTAACTATCGTCTTGAGTCCAACCCGGTAAGACACG
ACTTATCGCCACTGGCAGCAGCCACTGGTAACAGGATTAGCAGAGCGAGGTATGTAGGCGGTGCTACAGA
GTTCTTGAAGTGGTGGCCTAACTACGGCTACACTAGAAGAACAGTATTTGGTATCTGCGCTCTGCTGAAG
CCAGTTACCTTCGGAAAAAGAGTTGGTAGCTCTTGATCCGGCAAACAAACCACCGCTGGTAGCGGTTTTT
TTGTTTGCAAGCAGCAGATTACGCGCAGAAAAAAAGGATCTCAAGAAGATCCTTTGATCTTTTCTACGGG
GTCTGACGCTCAGTGGAACGAAAACTCACGTTAAGGGATTTTGGTCATGAGATTATCAAAAAGGATCTTC
ACCTAGATCCTTTTAAATTAAAAATGAAGTTTTAAATCAATCTAAAGTATATATGAGTAAACTTGGTCTG
ACAGTTACCAATGCTTAATCAGTGAGGCACCTATCTCAGCGATCTGTCTATTTCGTTCATCCATAGTTGC
CTGACTCCCCGTCGTGTAGATAACTACGATACGGGAGGGCTTACCATCTGGCCCCAGTGCTGCAATGATA
CCGCGAGACCCACGCTCACCGGCTCCAGATTTATCAGCAATAAACCAGCCAGCCGGAAGGGCCGAGCGCA
GAAGTGGTCCTGCAACTTTATCCGCCTCCATCCAGTCTATTAATTGTTGCCGGGAAGCTAGAGTAAGTAG
TTCGCCAGTTAATAGTTTGCGCAACGTTGTTGCCATTGCTACAGGCATCGTGGTGTCACGCTCGTCGTTT
GGTATGGCTTCATTCAGCTCCGGTTCCCAACGATCAAGGCGAGTTACATGATCCCCCATGTTGTGCAAAA
AAGCGGTTAGCTCCTTCGGTCCTCCGATCGTTGTCAGAAGTAAGTTGGCCGCAGTGTTATCACTCATGGT
TATGGCAGCACTGCATAATTCTCTTACTGTCATGCCATCCGTAAGATGCTTTTCTGTGACTGGTGAGTAC
TCAACCAAGTCATTCTGAGAATAGTGTATGCGGCGACCGAGTTGCTCTTGCCCGGCGTCAATACGGGATA
ATACCGCGCCACATAGCAGAACTTTAAAAGTGCTCATCATTGGAAAACGTTCTTCGGGGCGAAAACTCTC
AAGGATCTTACCGCTGTTGAGATCCAGTTCGATGTAACCCACTCGTGCACCCAACTGATCTTCAGCATCT
TTTACTTTCACCAGCGTTTCTGGGTGAGCAAAAACAGGAAGGCAAAATGCCGCAAAAAAGGGAATAAGGG
CGACACGGAAATGTTGAATACTCATACTCTTCCTTTTTCAATATTATTGAAGCATTTATCAGGGTTATTG
TCTCATGAGCGGATACATATTTGAATGTATTTAGAAAAATAAACAAATAGGGGTTCCGCGCACATTTCCC
CGAAAAGTGCCACCTGACGTCGACGGATCGGGAGATCTCCCGATCCCCTATGGTGCACTCTCAGTACAAT
CTGCTCTGATGCCGCATAGTTAAGCCAGTATCTGCTCCCTGCTTGTGTGTTGGAGGTCGCTGAGTAGTGC
GCGAGCAAAATTTAAGCTACAACAAGGCAAGGCTTGACCGACAATTGCATGAAGAATCTGCTTAGGGTTA
GGCGTTTTGCGCTGCTTCGCGATGTACGGGCCAGATATACGCGTTGACATTGATTATTGACTAGTTATTA
ATAGTAATCAATTACGGGGTCATTAGTTCATAGCCCATATATGGAGTTCCGCGTTACATAACTTACGGTA
AATGGCCCGCCTGGCTGACCGCCCAACGACCCCCGCCCATTGACGTCAATAATGACGTATGTTCCCATAG
TAACGCCAATAGGGACTTTCCATTGACGTCAATGGGTGGAGTATTTACGGTAAACTGCCCACTTGGCAGT
ACATCAAGTGTATCATATGCCAAGTACGCCCCCTATTGACGTCAATGACGGTAAATGGCCCGCCTGGCAT
TATGCCCAGTACATGACCTTATGGGACTTTCCTACTTGGCAGTACATCTACGTATTAGTCATCGCTATTA
CCATGGTGATGCGGTTTTGGCAGTACATCAATGGGCGTGGATAGCGGTTTGACTCACGGGGATTTCCAAG
TCTCCACCCCATTGACGTCAATGGGAGTTTGTTTTGGCACCAAAATCAACGGGACTTTCCAAAATGTCGT
AACAACTCCGCCCCATTGACGCAAATGGGCGGTAGGCGTGTACGGTGGGAGGTCTATATAAGCAGAGCTC
TCTGGCTAACTAGAGAACCCACTGCTTACTGGCTTATCGAAATTAATACGACTCACTATAGGGAGACCCA
AGCTG
Features (pLannotate 1.2.2; 22 found; start..end, strand, type, name):
     31..96      +  CDS            3xFLAG: three tandem FLAG® epitope tags, followed by an enterokinase cleavage site
    109..822     +  CDS            mCitrine: mCitrine is a basic (constitutively fluorescent) yellow fluorescent protein published in 2001, derived from Aequorea victoria.
    829..4521    +  CDS            SLC12A2: S12A2_HUMAN - Also known as NKCC1. Experimental evidence at protein level: Swiss-Prot protein existence level 1. Cation-chloride cotransporter which mediates the electroneutral transport of chloride, potassium and/or sodium ions across the membrane. Plays a vital role in the regulation of ionic balance and cell volume. From Homo sapiens (Human).
   4558..4782    +  polyA_signal   bGH poly(A) signal: bovine growth hormone polyadenylation signal
   4786..4807    +  promoter       SV40 promoter (fragment): SV40 enhancer and early promoter
   4828..5256    +  rep_origin     f1 ori (sequence partly withheld): f1 bacteriophage origin of replication; arrow indicates direction of (+) strand synthesis
   5270..5599    +  promoter       SV40 promoter: SV40 enhancer and early promoter
   5666..6457    +  CDS            neo: KKA2_KLEPN - Also known as kan, nptII. Experimental evidence at protein level: Swiss-Prot protein existence level 1. Resistance to kanamycin, neomycin, paromomycin, ribostamycin, butirosin and gentamicin B. From Klebsiella pneumoniae.
   6481..6639    +  CDS            ble (fragment): BLE_KLEPN - Experimental evidence at protein level: Swiss-Prot protein existence level 1. Binding protein with a strong affinity to the bleomycin family of antibiotics. Binds to CL990; an antimitotic-antibiotic compound. From Klebsiella pneumoniae.
   6634..6755    +  polyA_signal   SV40 poly(A) signal: SV40 polyadenylation signal
   6828..6844    -  protein_bind   lac operator: The lac repressor binds to the lac operator to inhibit transcription in E. coli. This inhibition can be relieved by adding lactose or isopropyl-β-D-thiogalactopyranoside (IPTG). lac repressor encoded by lacI
   6852..6882    -  promoter       lac promoter: promoter for the E. coli lac operon
   6897..6918    -  protein_bind   CAP binding site: CAP binding activates transcription in the presence of cAMP. E. coli catabolite activator protein
   6931..7023    -  CDS            lacI (fragment): lac repressor; lacI; The lac repressor binds to the lac operator to inhibit transcription in E. coli. This inhibition can be relieved by adding lactose or isopropyl-β-D-thiogalactopyranoside (IPTG).
   7206..7791    -  rep_origin     ori: high-copy-number ColE1/pMB1/pBR322/pUC origin of replication
   7962..8822    -  CDS            AmpR: β-lactamase; bla; confers resistance to ampicillin, carbenicillin, and related antibiotics
   8823..8927    -  promoter       AmpR promoter: bla
   8986..9038    -  misc_feature   bom (fragment): basis of mobility region from pBR322
   9193..9572    +  enhancer       CMV enhancer: human cytomegalovirus immediate early enhancer
   9573..9776    +  promoter       CMV promoter: human cytomegalovirus (CMV) immediate early promoter
   9772..9805    +  LTR            5' LTR (truncated) (fragment): truncated 5' long terminal repeat (LTR) from HIV-1
   9821..9839    +  promoter       T7 promoter: promoter for bacteriophage T7 RNA polymerase
