[The description below was written by a language model from this plasmid's Addgene catalogue record and pLannotate feature annotations shown in this document.]
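Description:
pcDNA3.1 Flag YFP hNKCC1 HA-ECL2 (NT931) is a mammalian expression plasmid built on the pcDNA3.1 neo backbone, about 9.85 kb in total. It is propagated in E. coli through a high-copy ColE1/pUC-type origin with ampicillin selection (AmpR under its own bla promoter) and also carries an f1 origin. For selection of stably transfected mammalian cells, an SV40 early promoter drives the neomycin phosphotransferase gene, followed by an SV40 polyadenylation signal, conferring G418 resistance. Short annotated fragments (ble, lacI, bom, a truncated HIV-1 LTR match near the CMV promoter) appear to be backbone remnants or similarity hits rather than functional parts.

The payload is a single open reading frame transcribed from the CMV immediate-early enhancer/promoter and terminated by the bGH polyadenylation signal; a T7 promoter lies just upstream of the coding region. The fusion begins with a 3xFLAG epitope, followed by a yellow fluorescent protein and then human NKCC1 (SLC12A2), the Na-K-Cl cotransporter that mediates electroneutral ion movement and contributes to cell volume and ion balance. The catalogue names the fluorescent protein as YFP/mVenus, whereas the automated annotation calls it mCitrine; these are closely related Aequorea-derived yellow variants, and the record does not resolve the difference. The NKCC1 cDNA is synthetic, designed with convenient restriction sites for cassette-style exchange of segments, and was cloned between NheI and PmeI. Relative to the wild-type parent construct (NT17), this version has a 2xHA epitope inserted at residue 398 in extracellular loop 2; the feature table does not annotate it separately. An externally exposed HA tag combined with the N-terminal FLAG-YFP tag suits detection of the transporter at the cell surface, alongside fluorescence tracking of total expression and functional studies in mammalian cells.
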