Addgene plasmid #49063: pcDNA3.1 Flag YFP hNKCC1 HA-ECL2 (NT931)
Purpose: Expresses human NKCC1 mutant with HA tag inserted into extracellular loop #2 and an N-terminal 3xFLAG-YFP tag in mammalian cells. cDNA is synthetic, containing convenient restriction sites.
Depositing lab: Biff Forbush. Depositing organization: Yale University. Publication: Functional Expression of Human NKCC1 from a Synthetic Cassette-Based cDNA: Introduction of Extracellular Epitope Tags and Removal of Cysteines. Somasekharan S, Monette MY, Forbush B. PLoS One. 2013 Dec 5;8(12):e82060. doi: 10.1371/journal.pone.0082060. PubMed 24339991.
Backbone
  Vector backbone: pcDNA3.1 neo
  Backbone manufacturer: Life Technologies
  Backbone size w/o insert (bp): 5316
  Vector type: Mammalian Expression
  Selectable markers: Neomycin (select with G418)
Growth in bacteria
  Bacterial resistance: Ampicillin, 100 μg/mL
  Growth temperature: 37°C
  Growth strain: DH5alpha
  Copy number: High Copy
Gene/Insert
  Gene/Insert name: human NKCC1 (synthetic) (alt names: Slc12A2 (synthetic); Na-K-Cl cotransporter)
  Species: H. sapiens (human), Synthetic
  Insert size (bp): 4536
  Mutation: 2xHA epitope in ECL2 inserted at aa398 in hNKCC1 in NT17
  Entrez Gene: SLC12A2 (a.k.a. BSC, BSC-2, BSC2, CCC1, KILQS, NKCC1, PPP1R141)
  Promoter: CMV
  Tag / fusion protein: 3x Flag (N terminal on insert); mVenus (N terminal on insert)
  Cloning method: Restriction Enzyme; 5′ cloning site NheI (not destroyed); 3′ cloning site PmeI (not destroyed)
  Sequencing primers: 5′ CMV-F; 3′ BGH-rev
Terms and licenses: Academic/Nonprofit Terms; Industry Terms: Not Available to Industry
Depositor comments: Plasmid constructed from pcDNA3.1 Flag YFP hNKCC1 WT (NT17). See Addgene plasmid# 49085 (http://www.addgene.org/49085/) for plasmid map of wild-type construct.
How to cite: pcDNA3.1 Flag YFP hNKCC1 HA-ECL2 (NT931) was a gift from Biff Forbush (Addgene plasmid # 49063 ; http://n2t.net/addgene:49063 ; RRID:Addgene_49063)
