>Addgene plasmid #49063 | pcDNA3.1 Flag YFP hNKCC1 HA-ECL2 (NT931) | addgene partial sequence | sequence record 73518 | EGFP-C 5'-CATGGTCCTGCTGGAGTTCGTG-3'
AGGGTGACCTGGAGCCGAGGCCCACGGCTCCTAGCTCCGGCGCGCCAGGCCTCGCCGGAGTCGGCGAAAC
GCCGAGCGCCGCTGCGCTGGCCGCAGCCAGGGTGGAACTGCCCGGAACCGCTGTGCCCTCGGTGCCGGAG
GATGCTGCGCCCGCGAGCCGGGACGGGGGCGGGGTCCGCGATGAGGGACCAGCCGCCGCCGGTGACGGCC
TGGGCAGACCCTTGGGGCCTACCCCGAGCCAGAGCCGTTTCCAGGTGGACCTCGTTTCCGAGAACGCAGG
GCGGGCTGCTGCTGCGGCGGCGGCGGCTGCTGCGGCCGCCGCCGCTGCTGGTGCCGGGGCGGGGGCCAAG
CAGACTCCTGCCGACGGGGAAGCCAGCGGCGAGAGCGAGCCAGCTAAAGGCAGCGAGGAAGCCAAAGGCC
GCTTCCGCGTTAACTTCGTAGATCCTGCTGCCAGCTCGTCCGCAGAAGATAGCCTGTCAGATGCCGCCGG
GGTCGGAGTCGATGGACCCAACGTGAGCTTCCAGAACGGCGGGGACACGGTACTGAGCGAGGGCAGCAGC
CTCCATTCCGGTGGCGGCGGCGGCTCCGGCCACCACCAGCACTACTATTATGATACCCACACCAACACCT
ACTATCTGCGCACCTTCGGCCACAACACAATGGACGCGGTACCCAGGATCGACCACTACCGGCACACAGC
CGCGCAGCTCGGCGAGAAGCTGCTCCGGCCTAGCCTGGCCGAGCTGCATGACGAGCTGGAAAAGGAACCT
TTTGAGGATGGCTTTGCAAATGGGGAAGAAAGCACTCCAACACGTGATGCTGTGGTCACGTACACGGCCG
AAAGTAAAGGAGTCGTGAAGTTTG
