>Addgene plasmid #49063 | pcDNA3.1 Flag YFP hNKCC1 HA-ECL2 (NT931) | addgene partial sequence | sequence record 73566 | BGH-rev
ATTATGAATAGAAGGTAAGGACACTCTGATGATTCCCACGAACTAGTAGGATTGGTGGTAGATCCTTAGA
TAGTGCTTCTAACCATGCCATGTAGAGAGCACTAGAAACGGCACCCTTTCGTGCGACCGGTAAACTCATC
ACAATAATGTTAGCTGTGCTTGAATGTTCCTTTAATAACTCATTTAACCTGATCTGCCGGTATGTCTTGG
TCTTATACAGCTCCAATTCATTATCTGTTATTCGCCAGGGTTCATCTTCTTTCATTTTATCTGCGATATC
TTGCTCTTTATCATCTTCGTGAAGTCTGTATGGCTCAATGATTTCCTCGAAAGCTATAATGTTTTCTTTC
TTTGGTTTGGTATTGATGTCTCCTAGAACCATGATGTCAGAAAAATCGATTCTGAACTTGCTCAGTAAAG
TAGCCATCGCTCTCCGGTCATGGTCTATTCTGTTTATCTTTCCACCAATGAATACTCTGATCTTACAGTC
TTTCCATTTTTTCTTGGTCGTCAGAAGGTAAGGTATCAATAAGGTCAGACCTCCGTCATCAAAAAGCCAC
CAGACATCAATAGTATTCTTTCCTTGTTTTTTCTGAAACTGTGTACTAGCTTCAAGAAGCTTTTGGTCAG
CTACATTCAAAGGCACAATAGGGCCTTTGGATTCTTTTTTCAACAGTGGTTGAGTTGCAGTCTTGCCATC
TTCTTCCTCGACTTTATGGGTAATTGGTTTTTCACTGAGGGGTTTCGAAGTATCTAAATCGGACTTTTTA
CTATATTCCACACTTACTACGACATCCTTGGTGCCAGGAGATTTCTCTTGTGATGACAATAATTCTTCTT
GTCCCTGCAGGTGACTAATATCCAGACCTTCTTTTAGGCGAATAACCACTACGCCATATTGTATGTCAAA
AGCATCGTGAAATAAGTTTATGTACATATCCACATCCCTCATATCTGCTTGCAACCAATCTTTCTTA
