>Addgene plasmid #49063 | pcDNA3.1 Flag YFP hNKCC1 HA-ECL2 (NT931) | addgene partial sequence | sequence record 74204 | hNKCC1-int-F 5'-CGCTGTTGCTGTTGCTATGT-3'
ATACCCTTACGATGTCCCTGACTACGCCGGCTACCCATACGACGTGCCAGACTACGCTCATTCCATTCTT
ATGATAGATGAAATCAATGACATCCGGATTATTGGAGCCATTACAGTCGTGATTCTTTTAGGTATCTCAG
TAGCCGGTATGGAGTGGGAAGCAAAAGCTCAGATTGTTCTTTTGGTGATCCTACTTCTTGCTATTGGTGA
TTTCGTCATAGGAACATTTATCCCACTCGAGAGCAAGAAGCCAAAAGGGTTTTTTGGCTATAAATCTGAA
ATCTTTAATGAGAACTTTGGCCCCGATTTTCGAGAAGAAGAAACTTTCTTTTCTGTATTTGCCATCTTTT
TTCCTGCTGCAACTGGAATTCTGGCTGGCGCAAATATCTCAGGTGATCTTGCAGATCCTCAGTCAGCCAT
ACCCAAAGGAACACTCCTAGCCATTTTAATTACTACATTGGTTTATGTAGGAATTGCCGTGTCTGTAGGT
TCTTGTGTCGTACGCGATGCCACTGGTAATGTTAATGACACTATCGTAACAGAGCTAACAAACTGTACTA
GCGCAGCCTGCAAATTAAACTTTGATTTTTCATCTTGTGAATCCAGTCCTTGTAGCTACGGCCTAATGAA
CAACTTTCAGGTAATGAGTATGGTGTCAGGATTTACACCACTAATTTCCGCGGGCATATTCTCTGCCACT
CTTTCTAGCGCATTAGCATCCCTAGTGAGTGCTCCCAAGATATTTCAGGCCCTATGTAAAGACAACATCT
ACCCCGCTTTCCAGATGTTTGCTAAAGGTTATGGGAAAAATAATGAGCCATTACGTGGCTACATCTTAAC
ATTCTTAATTGCACTTGGATTCATCTTAATTGCCGAACTGAATGTTATTGCACCAATTATCTCAAACTTC
TTCCTTGCCAGCTATGCCCTCATCAATTTTTCAGTATTCCATGCTTCACTGG
